Addgene plasmid #226499: POC1552
Purpose: (Empty Backbone) pMOBC360_StandVC: Standard Vector (Chloramphenicol R) to be methylated by the M.Osp807II BsaI-associated switch methylase. Used for the assembly using the methylation protection
Depositing lab: Christopher A. O'Callaghan. Depositing organization: University of Oxford. Publication: UniClo: scarless hierarchical DNA assembly without sequence constraint. Flores-Fernandez CN, Lin D, Robins K, O'Callaghan CA. Nucleic Acids Res. 2025 Jun 20;53(12):gkaf548. doi: 10.1093/nar/gkaf548. PubMed 40548934.
Backbone
  Vector backbone: pMXBK
  Backbone manufacturer: Self-made
  Backbone size (bp): 8004
  Vector type: Synthetic Biology
Growth in bacteria
  Bacterial resistance: Chloramphenicol, 25 μg/mL
  Growth temperature: 37°C
  Growth strain: DH5alpha
  Copy number: High Copy
Gene/Insert
  Cloning method: Gene Synthesis
Terms and licenses: Academic/Nonprofit Terms; Industry Terms: Not Available to Industry
Depositor comments: The DH10B strain should be used for expression of this plasmid.
How to cite: POC1552 was a gift from Christopher A. O'Callaghan (Addgene plasmid # 226499 ; http://n2t.net/addgene:226499 ; RRID:Addgene_226499)
