[The description below was written by a language model from this plasmid's Addgene catalogue record and pLannotate feature annotations shown in this document.]
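Description:
POC1552, also designated pMOBC360_StandVC, is an empty synthetic-biology backbone of 8,004 bp built on a self-made vector called pMXBK and produced by gene synthesis. It serves as the chloramphenicol-resistant "standard vector" in a scarless hierarchical DNA assembly system that relies on methylation protection. The plasmid is designed to be methylated by M.Osp807II, a BsaI-associated switch methylase, so that selected recognition sites are shielded from cleavage during Type IIS assembly steps. The record carries no insert, and the feature table does not annotate the BsaI sites or methylase target sequences themselves, so their exact positions and arrangement cannot be stated from the information given.

The annotated features show a hybrid replication architecture. A high-copy ColE1/pUC-type origin is present, consistent with the catalogue's high-copy designation. Alongside it sits a full F-plasmid maintenance module: ori2 (oriS), the repE initiator, the incC incompatibility region and the sopA/sopB/sopC partitioning system, as found in BAC-type vectors. Fragments of resD and yuaZ flank this module and appear to be remnants of the F-derived region. Selection is through the cat gene driven by its own promoter.

The cloning region resembles a pUC-style lacZα cassette, with a CAP binding site, lac promoter and lac operator upstream of a pUC18/19 multiple cloning site and a lacZα fragment. This arrangement could in principle allow blue/white screening, although the record does not say so. Short lacI and bom fragments are also annotated. The plasmid is propagated in E. coli, and the depositor recommends the DH10B strain for its use.
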