Features (pLannotate 1.2.2; 18 found; start..end, strand, type, name):
    237..825     +  rep_origin     ori: high-copy-number ColE1/pMB1/pBR322/pUC origin of replication
   1008..1100    +  CDS            lacI (fragment): lac repressor; lacI; The lac repressor binds to the lac operator to inhibit transcription in E. coli. This inhibition can be relieved by adding lactose or isopropyl-β-D-thiogalactopyranoside (IPTG).
   1113..1134    +  protein_bind   CAP binding site: CAP binding activates transcription in the presence of cAMP. E. coli catabolite activator protein
   1149..1179    +  promoter       lac promoter: promoter for the E. coli lac operon
   1187..1203    +  protein_bind   lac operator: The lac repressor binds to the lac operator to inhibit transcription in E. coli. This inhibition can be relieved by adding lactose or isopropyl-β-D-thiogalactopyranoside (IPTG). lac repressor encoded by lacI
   1240..1296    -  misc_feature   MCS: pUC18/19 multiple cloning site
   1293..1450    +  CDS            lacZα (fragment): LacZα fragment of β-galactosidase; lacZ fragment
   1456..1555    -  misc_feature   bom (fragment): basis of mobility region from pBR322
   1834..1936    +  promoter       cat promoter: promoter of the E. coli cat gene encoding chloramphenicol acetyltransferase
   1937..2593    +  CDS            cat: CAT_ECOLX - Experimental evidence at protein level: Swiss-Prot protein existence level 1. This enzyme is an effector of chloramphenicol resistance in bacteria. From Escherichia coli. This protein is used as a marker in many commonly used cloning vectors, such as pACYC184.
   2600..2944    +  CDS            resD (fragment): REDF_ECOLI - Also known as D. Protein inferred from homology: Swiss-Prot protein existence level 3. Acts as a repressor of transcription and as a site-specific resolvase that cleaves at the RfsF site. From Escherichia coli (strain K12).
   3411..3630    +  rep_origin     ori2: secondary origin of replication for the bacterial F plasmid; also known as oriS
   3721..4473    +  CDS            repE: REPE1_ECOLI - Also known as E, rep. Experimental evidence at protein level: Swiss-Prot protein existence level 1. Replication initiator in the monomeric form, and autogenous repressor in the dimeric form. From Escherichia coli (strain K12).
   4479..4729    +  misc_feature   incC: incC; incompatibility region of the bacterial F plasmid
   5055..6230    +  CDS            sopA: partitioning protein for the bacterial F plasmid; sopA
   6230..7198    +  CDS            sopB: SOPB_ECOLI - Also known as B. Experimental evidence at protein level: Swiss-Prot protein existence level 1. Control of plasmid partitioning; required to recognize the cis-acting. Binds specifically with the DNA segment containing the sopC region. SopB is trans-acting. From Escherichia coli (strain K12).
   7274..7747    +  misc_feature   sopC: sopC; centromere-like partitioning region of the bacterial F plasmid
   7847..1       +  CDS            yuaZ (fragment) (across the origin): YUAZ_ECO57 - Protein predicted: Swiss-Prot protein existence level 4. From Escherichia coli O157:H7.
>Addgene plasmid #226499 | POC1552 | addgene full sequence | sequence record 465744 | Addgene NGS Result
CACTCTGTGGTGCAGTACCTCTCACGACTTGGTCTCACTCCTGAGACCGGCCTAGCAGGTGTGAGTTTGT
CAGACCAAGTTTACTCATATATACTTTAGATTGATTTAAAACTTCATTTTTAATTTAAAAGGATCTAGGT
GAAGATCCTTTTTGATAATCTCATGACCAAAATCCCTTAACGTGAGTTTTCGTTCCACTGAGCGTCAGAC
CCCGTAGAAAAGATCAAAGGATCTTCTTGAGATCCTTTTTTTCTGCGCGTAATCTGCTGCTTGCAAACAA
AAAAACCACCGCTACCAGCGGTGGTTTGTTTGCCGGATCAAGAGCTACCAACTCTTTTTCCGAAGGTAAC
TGGCTTCAGCAGAGCGCAGATACCAAATACTGTCCTTCTAGTGTAGCCGTAGTTAGGCCACCACTTCAAG
AACTCTGTAGCACCGCCTACATACCTCGCTCTGCTAATCCTGTTACCAGTGGCTGCTGCCAGTGGCGATA
AGTCGTGTCTTACCGGGTTGGACTCAAGACGATAGTTACCGGATAAGGCGCAGCGGTCGGGCTGAACGGG
GGGTTCGTGCACACAGCCCAGCTTGGAGCGAACGACCTACACCGAACTGAGATACCTACAGCGTGAGCTA
TGAGAAAGCGCCACGCTTCCCGAAGGGAGAAAGGCGGACAGGTATCCGGTAAGCGGCAGGGTCGGAACAG
GAGAGCGCACGAGGGAGCTTCCAGGGGGAAACGCCTGGTATCTTTATAGTCCTGTCGGGTTTCGCCACCT
CTGACTTGAGCGTCGATTTTTGTGATGCTCGTCAGGGGGGCGGAGCCTATGGAAAAACGCCAGCAACGCG
GCCTTTTTACGGTTCCTGGCCTTTTGCTGGCCTTTTGCTCACATGTTCTTTCCTGCGTTATCCCCTGATT
CTGTGGATAACCGTATTACCGCCTTTGAGTGAGCTGATACCGCTCGCCGCAGCCGAACGACCGAGCGCAG
CGAGTCAGTGAGCGAGGAAGCGGATGAGCGCCCAATACGCAAACCGCCTCTCCCCGCGCGTTGGCCGATT
CATTAATGCAGCTGGCACGACAGGTTTCCCGACTGGAAAGCGGGCAGTGAGCGCAACGCAATTAATGTGA
GTTAGCTCACTCATTAGGCACCCCAGGCTTTACACTTTATGCTTCCGGCTCGTATGTTGTGTGGAATTGT
GAGCGGATAACAATTTCACACAGGAAACAGCTATGACCATGATTACGCCAAGCTTGCATGCCTGCAGGTC
GACTCTAGAGGATCCCCGGGTACCGAGCTCGAATTCACTGGCCGTCGTTTTACAACGTCGTGACTGGGAA
AACCCTGGCGTTACCCAACTTAATCGCCTTGCAGCACATCCCCCTTTCGCCAGCTGGCGTAATAGCGAAG
AGGCCCGCACCGATCGCCCTTCCCAACAGTTGCGCAGCCTGAATGGCGAATGGCGCCTGATGCGGTATTT
TCTCCTTACGCATCTGTGCGGTATTTCACACCGCATATGGTGCACTCTCAGTACAATCTGCTCTGATGCC
GCATAGTTAAGCCAGCCCCGACACCCGCCAACACCCGCTGACGCGCCCTGACGGGCTTGTCTGCTCCCGG
CATCCGCTTACAGACAAGCTGTGACAAGTACCACCTGGAACGCCAAAGGTCTCAAGACTGAGACCAAGTC
GTGAGAGGTACTGCACCACGAAGTGTGCGGCCGCCTTCAGCGGCCGCACGAATAAATACCTGTGACGGAA
GATCACTTCGCAGAATAAATAAATCCTGGTGTCCCTGTTGATACCGGGAAGCCCTGGGCCAACTTTTGGC
GAAAATGAGACGTTGATCGGCACGTAAGAGGTTCCAACTTTCACCATAATGAAATAAGATCACTACCGGG
CGTATTTTTTGAGTTATCGAGATTTTCAGGAGCTAAGGAAGCTAAAATGGAGAAAAAAATCACTGGATAT
ACCACCGTTGATATATCCCAATGGCATCGTAAAGAACATTTTGAGGCATTTCAGTCAGTTGCTCAATGTA
CCTATAACCAGACCGTTCAGCTGGATATTACGGCCTTTTTAAAGACCGTAAAGAAAAATAAGCACAAGTT
TTATCCGGCCTTTATTCACATTCTTGCCCGCCTGATGAATGCTCATCCGGAGTTCCGTATGGCAATGAAA
GACGGTGAGCTGGTGATATGGGATAGTGTTCACCCTTGTTACACCGTTTTCCATGAGCAAACTGAAACGT
TTTCATCGCTCTGGAGTGAATACCACGACGATTTCCGGCAGTTTCTACACATATATTCGCAAGATGTGGC
GTGTTACGGTGAAAACCTGGCCTATTTCCCTAAAGGGTTTATTGAGAATATGTTTTTCGTCTCAGCCAAT
CCCTGGGTGAGTTTCACCAGTTTTGATTTAAACGTGGCCAATATGGACAACTTCTTCGCCCCCGTTTTCA
CCATGGGCAAATATTATACGCAAGGCGACAAGGTGCTGATGCCGCTGGCGATTCAGGTTCATCATGCCGT
TTGTGATGGCTTCCATGTCGGCAGAATGCTTAATGAATTACAACAGTACTGCGATGAGTGGCAGGGCGGG
GCGTAAGAGCTGGAGCGGCGTAACCGTCGCACAGGAAGGACAGAGAAAGCGCGGATCTGGGAAGTGACGG
ACAGAACGGTCAGGACCTGGATTGGGGAGGCGGTTGCCGCCGCTGCTGCTGACGGTGTGACGTTCTCTGT
TCCGGTCACACCACATACGTTCCGCCATTCCTATGCGATGCACATGCTGTATGCCGGTATACCGCTGAAA
GTTCTGCAAAGCCTGATGGGACATAAGTCCATCAGTTCAACGGAAGTCTACACGAAGGTTTTTGCGCTGG
ATGTGGCTGCCCGGCTCCGGGTGCAGTTTGCGATGCCGGAGTCTGATGCGGTTGCGATGCTGAAACAATT
ATCCTGAGAATAAATGCCTTGGCCTTTATATGGAAATGTGGAACTGAGTGGATATGCTGTTTTTGTCTGT
TAAACAGAGAAGCTGGCTGTTATCCACTGAGAAGCGAACGAAACAGTCGGGAAAATCTCCCATTATCGTA
GAGATCCGCATTATTAATCTCAGGAGCCTGTGTAGCGTTTATAGGAAGTAGTGTTCTGTCATGATGCCTG
CAAGCGGTAACGAAAACGATTTGAATATGCCTTCAGGAACAATAGAAATCTTCGTGCGGTGTTACGTTGA
AGTGGAGCGGATTATGTCAGCAATGGACAGAACAACCTAATGAACACAGAACCATGATGTGGTCTGTCCT
TTTACAGCCAGTAGTGCTCGCCGCAGTCGAGCGACAGGGCGAAGCCCTCGAGTGAGCGAGGAAGCACCAG
GGAACAGCACTTATATATTCTGCTTACACACGATGCCTGAAAAAACTTCCCTTGGGGTTATCCACTTATC
CACGGGGATATTTTTATAATTATTTTTTTTATAGTTTTTAGATCTTCTTTTTTAGAGCGCCTTGTAGGCC
TTTATCCATGCTGGTTCTAGAGAAGGTGTTGTGACAAATTGCCCTTTCAGTGTGACAAATCACCCTCAAA
TGACAGTCCTGTCTGTGACAAATTGCCCTTAACCCTGTGACAAATTGCCCTCAGAAGAAGCTGTTTTTTC
ACAAAGTTATCCCTGCTTATTGACTCTTTTTTATTTAGTGTGACAATCTAAAAACTTGTCACACTTCACA
TGGATCTGTCATGGCGGAAACAGCGGTTATCAATCACAAGAAACGTAAAAATAGCCCGCGAATCGTCCAG
TCAAACGACCTCACTGAGGCGGCATATAGTCTCTCCCGGGATCAAAAACGTATGCTGTATCTGTTCGTTG
ACCAGATCAGAAAATCTGATGGCACCCTACAGGAACATGACGGTATCTGCGAGATCCATGTTGCTAAATA
TGCTGAAATATTCGGATTGACCTCTGCGGAAGCCAGTAAGGATATACGGCAGGCATTGAAGAGTTTCGCG
GGGAAGGAAGTGGTTTTTTATCGCCCTGAAGAGGATGCCGGCGATGAAAAAGGCTATGAATCTTTTCCTT
GGTTTATCAAACGTGCGCACAGTCCATCCAGAGGGCTTTACAGTGTACATATCAACCCATATCTCATTCC
CTTCTTTATCGGGTTACAGAACCGGTTTACGCAGTTTCGGCTTAGTGAAACAAAAGAAATCACCAATCCG
TATGCCATGCGTTTATACGAATCCCTGTGTCAGTATCGTAAGCCGGATGGCTCAGGCATCGTGTCTCTGA
AAATCGACTGGATCATAGAGCGTTACCAGCTGCCTCAAAGTTACCAGCGTATGCCTGACTTCCGCCGCCG
CTTCCTGCAGGTCTGTGTTAATGAGATCAACAGCAGAACTCCAATGCGCCTCTCATACATTGAGAAAAAG
AAAGGCCGCCAGACGACTCATATCGTATTTTCCTTCCGCGATATCACTTCCATGACGACAGGATAGTCTG
AGGGTTATCTGTCACAGATTTGAGGGTGGTTCGTCACATTTGTTCTGACCTACTGAGGGTAATTTGTCAC
AGTTTTGCTGTTTCCTTCAGCCTGCATGGATTTTCTCATACTTTTTGAACTGTAATTTTTAAGGAAGCCA
AATTTGAGGGCAGTTTGTCACAGTTGATTTCCTTCTCTTTCCCTTCGTCATGTGACCTGATATCGGGGGT
TAGTTCGTCATCATTGATGAGGGTTGATTATCACAGTTTATTACTCTGAATTGGCTATCCGCGTGTGTAC
CTCTACCTGGAGTTTTTCCCACGGTGGATATTTCTTCTTGCGCTGAGCGTAAGAGCTATCTGACAGAACA
GTTCTTCTTTGCTTCCTCGCCAGTTCGCTCGCTATGCTCGGTTACACGGCTGCGGCGAGCGCTAGTGATA
ATAAGTGACTGAGGTATGTGGTGTTCTTATCTCCTTTTGTAGTGTTGCTCTTATTTTAAACAACTTTGCG
GTTTTTTGATGACTTTGCGATTTTGTTGTTGCTTTGCAGTAAATTGCAAGATTTAATAAAAAAACGCAAA
GCAATGATTAAAGGATGTTCAGAATGAAACTCATGGAAACACTTAACCAGTGCATAAACGCTGGTCATGA
AATGACGAAGGCTATCGCCATTGCACAGTTTAATGATGACAGCCCGGAAGCGAGGAAAATAACCCGGCGC
TGGAGAATAGGTGAAGCAGCGGATTTAGTTGGGGTTTCTTCTCAGGCTATCAGAGATGCCGAGAAAGCAG
GGCGACTACCGCACCCGGATATGGAAATTCGAGGACGGGTTGAGCAACGTGTTGGTTATACAATTGAACA
AATTAATCATATGCGTGATGTGTTTGGTACGCGATTGCGACGTGCTGAGGACGTATTTCCACCGGTGATC
GGGGTTGCTGCCCATAAAGGTGGCGTTTACAAAACCTCAGTTTCTGTTCATCTTGCTCAGGATCTGGCTC
TGAAGGGGCTACGTGTTTTGCTCGTGGAAGGTAACGACCCCCAGGGAACAGCCTCAATGTATCACGGATG
GGTACCAGATCTTCATATTCATGCAGAAGATACTCTCCTGCCTTTCTATCTTGGGGAAAAGGACGATGTC
ACTTATGCAATAAAGCCCACTTGCTGGCCGGGGCTTGACATTATTCCTTCCTGTCTGGCTCTGCACCGTA
TTGAAACTGAGTTAATGGGCAAATTTGATGAAGGTAAACTGCCCACCGATCCACACCTGATGCTCCGACT
GGCCATTGAAACTGTTGCTCATGACTATGATGTCATAGTTATTGACAGCGCGCCTAACCTGGGTATCGGC
ACGATTAATGTCGTATGTGCTGCTGATGTGCTGATTGTTCCCACGCCTGCTGAGTTGTTTGACTACACCT
CCGCACTGCAGTTTTTCGATATGCTTCGTGATCTGCTCAAGAACGTTGATCTTAAAGGGTTCGAGCCTGA
TGTACGTATTTTGCTTACCAAATACAGCAATAGTAATGGCTCTCAGTCCCCGTGGATGGAGGAGCAAATT
CGGGATGCCTGGGGAAGCATGGTTCTAAAAAATGTTGTACGTGAAACGGATGAAGTTGGTAAAGGTCAGA
TCCGGATGAGAACTGTTTTTGAACAGGCCATTGATCAACGCAGTTCAACTGGTGCCTGGAGAAATGCTCT
TTCTATTTGGGAACCTGTCTGCAATGAAATTTTCGATCGTCTGATTAAACCACGCTGGGAGATTAGATAA
TGAAGCGTGCGCCTGTTATTCCAAAACATACGCTCAATACTCAACCGGTTGAAGATACTTCGTTATCGAC
ACCAGCTGCCCCGATGGTGGATTCGTTAATTGCGCGCGTAGGAGTAATGGCTCGCGGTAATGCCATTACT
TTGCCTGTATGTGGTCGGGATGTGAAGTTTACTCTTGAAGTGCTCCGGGGTGATAGTGTTGAGAAAACCT
CTCGGGTATGGTCAGGTAATGAACGTGACCAGGAGCTGCTTACTGAGGACGCACTGGATGATCTCATCCC
TTCTTTTCTACTGACTGGTCAACAGACACCGGCGTTCGGTCGAAGAGTATCTGGTGTCATAGAAATTGCC
GATGGGAGTCGCCGTCGTAAAGCTGCTGCACTTACCGAAAGTGATTATCGTGTTCTGGTTGGCGAGCTGG
ATGATGAGCAGATGGCTGCATTATCCAGATTGGGTAACGATTATCGCCCAACAAGTGCTTATGAACGTGG
TCAGCGTTATGCAAGCCGATTGCAGAATGAATTTGCTGGAAATATTTCTGCGCTGGCTGATGCGGAAAAT
ATTTCACGTAAGATTATTACCCGCTGTATCAACACCGCCAAATTGCCTAAATCAGTTGTTGCTCTTTTTT
CTCACCCCGGTGAACTATCTGCCCGGTCAGGTGATGCACTTCAAAAAGCCTTTACAGATAAAGAGGAATT
ACTTAAGCAGCAGGCATCTAACCTTCATGAGCAGAAAAAAGCTGGGGTGATATTTGAAGCTGAAGAAGTT
ATCACTCTTTTAACTTCTGTGCTTAAAACGTCATCTGCATCAAGAACTAGTTTAAGCTCACGACATCAGT
TTGCTCCTGGAGCGACAGTATTGTATAAGGGCGATAAAATGGTGCTTAACCTGGACAGGTCACGTGTTCC
AACTGAGTGTATAGAGAAAATTGAGGCCATTCTTAAGGAACTTGAAAAGCCAGCACCCTGATGCGACCAC
GTTTTAGTCTACGTTTATCTGTCTTTACTTAATGTCCTTTGTTACAGGCCAGAAAGCATAACTGGCCTGA
ATATTCTCTCTGGGCCCACTGTTCCACTTGTATCGTCGGTCTGATAATCAGACTGGGACCACGGTCCCAC
TCGTATCGTCGGTCTGATTATTAGTCTGGGACCACGGTCCCACTCGTATCGTCGGTCTGATTATTAGTCT
GGGACCACGGTCCCACTCGTATCGTCGGTCTGATAATCAGACTGGGACCACGGTCCCACTCGTATCGTCG
GTCTGATTATTAGTCTGGGACCATGGTCCCACTCGTATCGTCGGTCTGATTATTAGTCTGGGACCACGGT
CCCACTCGTATCGTCGGTCTGATTATTAGTCTGGAACCACGGTCCCACTCGTATCGTCGGTCTGATTATT
AGTCTGGGACCACGGTCCCACTCGTATCGTCGGTCTGATTATTAGTCTGGGACCACGATCCCACTCGTGT
TGTCGGTCTGATTATCGGTCTGGGACCACGGTCCCACTTGTATTGTCGATCAGACTATCAGCGTGAGACT
ACGATTCCATCAATGCCTGTCAAGGGCAAGTATTGACATGTCGTCGTAACCTGTAGAACGGAGTAACCTC
GGTGTGCGGTTGTATGCCTGCTGTGGATTGCTGCTGTGTCCTGCTTATCCACAACATTTTGCGCACGGTT
ATGTGGACAAAATACCTGGTTACCCAGGCCGTGCCGGCACGTTAACCGGGCTGCATCCGATGCAAGTGTG
TCGCTGTCGACGCAAGCGGCCGCA
